Addgene plasmid #215098: B2380_BTB-IDR
Purpose: Expresses BCL6 BTB(1-129)-mCherry-FUS (IDR) in mammalian cells
Depositing lab: Chandra Tucker. Depositing organization: University of Colorado Denver and Anschutz Medical Campus. Publication: A platform to induce and mature biomolecular condensates using chemicals and light. Hernandez-Candia CN, Brady BR, Harrison E, Tucker CL. Nat Chem Biol. 2024 Jan 8. doi: 10.1038/s41589-023-01520-1. PubMed 38191942.
Backbone
  Vector backbone: mCherryN1
  Backbone manufacturer: Clontech
  Vector type: Mammalian Expression
Growth in bacteria
  Bacterial resistance: Kanamycin, 50 μg/mL
  Growth temperature: 37°C
  Growth strain: DH5alpha
  Copy number: High Copy
Gene/Insert
  Gene/Insert name: BTB-mCherry-FUS(IDR)
  Insert size (bp): 1827
  Promoter: CMV
  Cloning method: Restriction Enzyme; 5′ cloning site NheI (not destroyed); 3′ cloning site NotI (not destroyed)
  Sequencing primers: 5′ CGCAAATGGGCGGTAGGCGTG
Terms and licenses: Academic/Nonprofit Terms; Industry Terms: Not Available to Industry
How to cite: B2380_BTB-IDR was a gift from Chandra Tucker (Addgene plasmid # 215098 ; http://n2t.net/addgene:215098 ; RRID:Addgene_215098)
