[The description below was written by a language model from this plasmid's Addgene catalogue record and pLannotate feature annotations shown in this document.]
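Description:
B2380_BTB-IDR is a mammalian expression plasmid built on the Clontech mCherry-N1 backbone, about 5.8 kb in the sequenced record. It is maintained in E. coli at high copy through a ColE1/pUC-type origin and selected with kanamycin. Resistance comes from a Tn5 NeoR/KanR cassette placed behind tandem bacterial (bla) and SV40 early promoters and terminated by an HSV TK polyadenylation signal, so the same gene can in principle also confer G418 resistance in mammalian cells. An f1 origin is also present. The short ble, bGH poly(A) and SV40 large T antigen matches in the annotation are fragments, most likely residual backbone sequence rather than functional elements.

The payload is a single fusion open reading frame of roughly 1.8 kb, cloned between NheI and NotI and driven by the human CMV immediate-early enhancer and promoter, with an SV40 polyadenylation signal downstream. From the N-terminus it comprises the BTB domain of human BCL6 (residues 1–129), a short linker derived from the remaining multiple cloning site, the monomeric red fluorescent protein mCherry, and a fragment of human FUS described as its intrinsically disordered region (IDR). The BCL6 BTB domain is a self-associating protein–protein interaction module, while the FUS IDR is a low-complexity sequence widely used to promote phase separation, and mCherry allows the fusion to be followed by live-cell imaging. The associated publication describes a platform for inducing and maturing biomolecular condensates using chemicals and light. This construct therefore appears to be a component of that system, although the record does not specify which chemical or light stimulus acts on it.
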