Features (pLannotate 1.2.2; 16 found; start..end, strand, type, name):
     61..364     +  enhancer       CMV enhancer: human cytomegalovirus immediate early enhancer
    365..568     +  promoter       CMV promoter: human cytomegalovirus (CMV) immediate early promoter
    603..989     +  CDS            BCL6 (fragment) (sequence partly withheld): BCL6_HUMAN - Also known as BCL5, LAZ3, ZBTB27, ZNF51. Experimental evidence at protein level: Swiss-Prot protein existence level 1. Transcriptional repressor mainly required for germinal center (GC) formation and antibody affinity maturation which has different mechanisms of action specific to the lineage and biological functions. Forms complexes with different corepressors and histone deacetylases to repress the transcriptional expression of different subsets of target genes. Represses its target genes by binding directly to the DNA sequence 5'-TTCCTAGAA-3' (BCL6-binding site) or indirectly b
   1005..1048    +  misc_feature   MCS (fragment): multiple cloning site
   1062..1769    +  CDS            mCherry: mCherry is a basic (constitutively fluorescent) red fluorescent protein published in 2004, derived from Discosoma sp.. It is reported to be a very rapidly-maturing monomer with low acid sensitivity.
   1785..2438    +  CDS            FUS (fragment): FUS_HUMAN - Also known as TLS. Experimental evidence at protein level: Swiss-Prot protein existence level 1. DNA/RNA-binding protein that plays a role in various cellular processes such as transcription regulation, RNA splicing, RNA transport, DNA repair and damage response (PubMed:27731383). Binds to nascent pre-mRNAs and acts as a molecular mediator between RNA polymerase II and U1 small nuclear ribonucleoprotein thereby coupling transcription and splicing (PubMed:26124092). Binds also its own pre- mRNA and autoregulates its expression; this autoregulation mechanism is mediated by non-sense-
   2444..2527    +  CDS            large T antigen (fragment): large T antigen from SV40 (simian virus 40)
   2550..2671    +  polyA_signal   SV40 poly(A) signal: SV40 polyadenylation signal
   2705..3133    -  rep_origin     f1 ori (sequence partly withheld): f1 bacteriophage origin of replication; arrow indicates direction of (+) strand synthesis
   3160..3264    +  promoter       AmpR promoter: bla
   3266..3623    +  promoter       SV40 promoter: SV40 enhancer and early promoter
   3658..4452    +  CDS            NeoR/KanR: aminoglycoside phosphotransferase from Tn5; aph(3')-II (or nptII); confers resistance to neomycin, kanamycin, and G418 (Geneticin®)
   4473..4625    +  CDS            ble (fragment): BLE_KLEPN - Experimental evidence at protein level: Swiss-Prot protein existence level 1. Binding protein with a strong affinity to the bleomycin family of antibiotics. Binds to CL990; an antimitotic-antibiotic compound. From Klebsiella pneumoniae.
   4684..4731    +  polyA_signal   HSV TK poly(A) signal: herpes simplex virus thymidine kinase polyadenylation signal (Cole and Stacy, 1985)
   4822..4838    -  polyA_signal   bGH poly(A) signal (fragment): bovine growth hormone polyadenylation signal
   5060..5648    +  rep_origin     ori: high-copy-number ColE1/pMB1/pBR322/pUC origin of replication
>Addgene plasmid #215098 | B2380_BTB-IDR | addgene full sequence | sequence record 426062 | Addgene NGS Result
TAGTTATTAATAGTAATCAATTACGGGGTCATTAGTTCATAGCCCATATATGGAGTTCCGCGTTACATAA
CTTACGGTAAATGGCCCGCCTGGCTGACCGCCCAACGACCCCCGCCCATTGACGTCAATAATGACGTATG
TTCCCATAGTAACGCCAATAGGGACTTTCCATTGACGTCAATGGGTGGAGTATTTACGGTAAACTGCCCA
CTTGGCAGTACATCAAGTGTATCATATGCCAAGTACGCCCCCTATTGACGTCAATGACGGTAAATGGCCC
GCCTGGCATTATGCCCAGTACATGACCTTATGGGACTTTCCTACTTGGCAGTACATCTACGTATTAGTCA
TCGCTATTACCATGGTGATGCGGTTTTGGCAGTACATCAATGGGCGTGGATAGCGGTTTGACTCACGGGG
ATTTCCAAGTCTCCACCCCATTGACGTCAATGGGAGTTTGTTTTGGCACCAAAATCAACGGGACTTTCCA
AAATGTCGTAACAACTCCGCCCCATTGACGCAAATGGGCGGTAGGCGTGTACGGTGGGAGGTCTATATAA
GCAGAGCTGGTTTAGTGAACCGTCAGATCCGCTAGCGCCACCATGGCCTCGCCGGCT
[372 nt withheld, positions 618-989]
GGCGGAAGCGGCGGAAAGCTTCGAATTCTGCAGTCGACGGTACCGCGGGCCCGGGATCCACCGGTCGCCA
CCATGGTGAGCAAGGGCGAGGAGGATAACATGGCCATCATCAAGGAGTTCATGCGCTTCAAGGTGCACAT
GGAGGGCTCCGTGAACGGCCACGAGTTCGAGATCGAGGGCGAGGGCGAGGGCCGCCCCTACGAGGGCACC
CAGACCGCCAAGCTGAAGGTGACCAAGGGTGGCCCCCTGCCCTTCGCCTGGGACATCCTGTCCCCTCAGT
TCATGTACGGCTCCAAGGCCTACGTGAAGCACCCCGCCGACATCCCCGACTACTTGAAGCTGTCCTTCCC
CGAGGGCTTCAAGTGGGAGCGCGTGATGAACTTCGAGGACGGCGGCGTGGTGACCGTGACCCAGGACTCC
TCCCTGCAGGACGGCGAGTTCATCTACAAGGTGAAGCTGCGCGGCACCAACTTCCCCTCCGACGGCCCCG
TAATGCAGAAGAAGACCATGGGCTGGGAGGCCTCCTCCGAGCGGATGTACCCCGAGGACGGCGCCCTGAA
GGGCGAGATCAAGCAGAGGCTGAAGCTGAAGGACGGCGGCCACTACGACGCTGAGGTCAAGACCACCTAC
AAGGCCAAGAAGCCCGTGCAGCTGCCCGGCGCCTACAACGTCAACATCAAGTTGGACATCACCTCCCACA
ACGAGGACTACACCATCGTGGAACAGTACGAACGCGCCGAGGGCCGCCACTCCACCGGCGGCATGGACGA
GCTGTACAAAGGTGGTAGTCTCGAGATGGCCTCAAACGATTATACCCAACAAGCAACCCAAAGCTATGGG
GCCTACCCCACCCAGCCCGGGCAGGGCTATTCCCAGCAGAGCAGTCAGCCCTACGGACAGCAGAGTTACA
GTGGTTATAGCCAGTCCACGGACACTTCAGGCTATGGCCAGAGCAGCTATTCTTCTTATGGCCAGAGCCA
GAACACAGGCTATGGAACTCAGTCAACTCCCCAGGGATATGGCTCGACTGGCGGCTATGGTAGTAGCCAG
AGCTCCCAATCGTCTTACGGGCAGCAGTCCTCCTATCCTGGCTATGGCCAGCAGCCAGCTCCCAGCAGCA
CCTCGGGAAGTTACGGTAGCAGTTCTCAGAGCAGCAGCTATGGGCAGCCCCAGAGTGGGAGCTACAGCCA
GCAGCCTAGCTATGGTGGACAGCAGCAAAGCTATGGACAGCAGCAAAGCTATAATCCCCCTCAGGGCTAT
GGACAGCAGAACCAGTACAACAGCAGCAGTGGTGGTGGAGGTGGAGGTGGAGGTGGAGGTAACTATGGCC
AAGATCAATCCTCCATGAGTAGTGGTGGTGGCAGTGGTGGCGGTTATGGCAATCAAGACCAGAGTGGTGG
AGGTGGCAGCGGTGGCTATGGACAGCAGGACCGTGGATAGCGGCCGCGACTCTAGATCATAATCAGCCAT
ACCACATTTGTAGAGGTTTTACTTGCTTTAAAAAACCTCCCACACCTCCCCCTGAACCTGAAACATAAAA
TGAATGCAATTGTTGTTGTTAACTTGTTTATTGCAGCTTATAATGGTTACAAATAAAGCAATAGCATCAC
AAATTTCACAAATAAAGCATTTTTTTCACTGCATTCTAGTTGTGGTTTGTCCAAACTCATCAATGTATCT
TAAGGCGTAAATTGTAAGCGTTAATATTTTGTTAAAATTCGCGTTAAATTTTTGTTAAATCAGCTCATTT
TTTAACCAATAGGCCGAAATCGGCAAAATCCCTTATAAATCAAAAGAATAGACCGAGATAGGGT
[37 nt withheld, positions 2804-2840]
AAAGAACGTGGACTCCAACGTCAAAGG
[49 nt withheld, positions 2868-2916]
T
[91 nt withheld, positions 2918-3008]
G
[124 nt withheld, positions 3010-3133]
CAGGTGGCACTTTTCGGGGAAATGTGCGCGGAACCCCTATTTGTTTATTTTTCTAAATACATTCAAATAT
GTATCCGCTCATGAGACAATAACCCTGATAAATGCTTCAATAATATTGAAAAAGGAAGAGTCCTGAGGCG
GAAAGAACCAGCTGTGGAATGTGTGTCAGTTAGGGTGTGGAAAGTCCCCAGGCTCCCCAGCAGGCAGAAG
TATGCAAAGCATGCATCTCAATTAGTCAGCAACCAGGTGTGGAAAGTCCCCAGGCTCCCCAGCAGGCAGA
AGTATGCAAAGCATGCATCTCAATTAGTCAGCAACCATAGTCCCGCCCCTAACTCCGCCCATCCCGCCCC
TAACTCCGCCCAGTTCCGCCCATTCTCCGCCCCATGGCTGACTAATTTTTTTTATTTATGCAGAGGCCGA
GGCCGCCTCGGCCTCTGAGCTATTCCAGAAGTAGTGAGGAGGCTTTTTTGGAGGCCTAGGCTTTTGCAAA
GATCGATCAAGAGACAGGATGAGGATCGTTTCGCATGATTGAACAAGATGGATTGCACGCAGGTTCTCCG
GCCGCTTGGGTGGAGAGGCTATTCGGCTATGACTGGGCACAACAGACAATCGGCTGCTCTGATGCCGCCG
TGTTCCGGCTGTCAGCGCAGGGGCGCCCGGTTCTTTTTGTCAAGACCGACCTGTCCGGTGCCCTGAATGA
ACTGCAAGACGAGGCAGCGCGGCTATCGTGGCTGGCCACGACGGGCGTTCCTTGCGCAGCTGTGCTCGAC
GTTGTCACTGAAGCGGGAAGGGACTGGCTGCTATTGGGCGAAGTGCCGGGGCAGGATCTCCTGTCATCTC
ACCTTGCTCCTGCCGAGAAAGTATCCATCATGGCTGATGCAATGCGGCGGCTGCATACGCTTGATCCGGC
TACCTGCCCATTCGACCACCAAGCGAAACATCGCATCGAGCGAGCACGTACTCGGATGGAAGCCGGTCTT
GTCGATCAGGATGATCTGGACGAAGAGCATCAGGGGCTCGCGCCAGCCGAACTGTTCGCCAGGCTCAAGG
CGAGCATGCCCGACGGCGAGGATCTCGTCGTGACCCATGGCGATGCCTGCTTGCCGAATATCATGGTGGA
AAATGGCCGCTTTTCTGGATTCATCGACTGTGGCCGGCTGGGTGTGGCGGACCGCTATCAGGACATAGCG
TTGGCTACCCGTGATATTGCTGAAGAGCTTGGCGGCGAATGGGCTGACCGCTTCCTCGTGCTTTACGGTA
TCGCCGCTCCCGATTCGCAGCGCATCGCCTTCTATCGCCTTCTTGACGAGTTCTTCTGAGCGGGACTCTG
GGGTTCGAAATGACCGACCAAGCGACGCCCAACCTGCCATCACGAGATTTCGATTCCACCGCCGCCTTCT
ATGAAAGGTTGGGCTTCGGAATCGTTTTCCGGGACGCCGGCTGGATGATCCTCCAGCGCGGGGATCTCAT
GCTGGAGTTCTTCGCCCACCCTAGGGGGAGGCTAACTGAAACACGGAAGGAGACAATACCGGAAGGAACC
CGCGCTATGACGGCAATAAAAAGACAGAATAAAACGCACGGTGTTGGGTCGTTTGTTCATAAACGCGGGG
TTCGGTCCCAGGGCTGGCACTCTGTCGATACCCCACCGAGACCCCATTGGGGCCAATACGCCCGCGTTTC
TTCCTTTTCCCCACCCCACCCCCCAAGTTCGGGTGAAGGCCCAGGGCTCGCAGCCAACGTCGGGGCGGCA
GGCCCTGCCATAGCCTCAGGTTACTCATATATACTTTAGATTGATTTAAAACTTCATTTTTAATTTAAAA
GGATCTAGGTGAAGATCCTTTTTGATAATCTCATGACCAAAATCCCTTAACGTGAGTTTTCGTTCCACTG
AGCGTCAGACCCCGTAGAAAAGATCAAAGGATCTTCTTGAGATCCTTTTTTTCTGCGCGTAATCTGCTGC
TTGCAAACAAAAAAACCACCGCTACCAGCGGTGGTTTGTTTGCCGGATCAAGAGCTACCAACTCTTTTTC
CGAAGGTAACTGGCTTCAGCAGAGCGCAGATACCAAATACTGTTCTTCTAGTGTAGCCGTAGTTAGGCCA
CCACTTCAAGAACTCTGTAGCACCGCCTACATACCTCGCTCTGCTAATCCTGTTACCAGTGGCTGCTGCC
AGTGGCGATAAGTCGTGTCTTACCGGGTTGGACTCAAGACGATAGTTACCGGATAAGGCGCAGCGGTCGG
GCTGAACGGGGGGTTCGTGCACACAGCCCAGCTTGGAGCGAACGACCTACACCGAACTGAGATACCTACA
GCGTGAGCTATGAGAAAGCGCCACGCTTCCCGAAGGGAGAAAGGCGGACAGGTATCCGGTAAGCGGCAGG
GTCGGAACAGGAGAGCGCACGAGGGAGCTTCCAGGGGGAAACGCCTGGTATCTTTATAGTCCTGTCGGGT
TTCGCCACCTCTGACTTGAGCGTCGATTTTTGTGATGCTCGTCAGGGGGGCGGAGCCTATGGAAAAACGC
CAGCAACGCGGCCTTTTTACGGTTCCTGGCCTTTTGCTGGCCTTTTGCTCACATGTTCTTTCCTGCGTTA
TCCCCTGATTCTGTGGATAACCGTATTACCGCCATGCAT
